>Addgene plasmid #230740 | AiP1925 - pAAV-AiE2553m-minBG-SYFP2-WPRE3-BGHpA | addgene full sequence | sequence record 466331 | Addgene NGS Result
TTTTGCTGCTGATAGTAGGCTGTGAGAGCATTTGCTGCATTCGATGCTGCAGCAGAGAGTGCAGTGACTC
ACTAACTGGCACTAGAGTTTGCTGTTTTCATTCCACTAGTAAAGCAATCCAAATTGCCTTACATGATTTC
AAGAGTAGGGATGTCTGACCACTACCATGTGCCCAAAGGTAAGGGCCACGGCCATTGGGCAAGCAGCAGT
AGTTGTGTTGTGGAGAGATGATTGGAATGGTTTTTGTCGCTCATGGAACTAAATTATGTTAGAGTGACTG
TGACACCAGAGACTGTTTTACTCAGCTTTTCACCGTTCCTAGCGTGGGCCAATTTAAGCAAACCGTGAAA
TAAGCCTTTGACGGAGCTCGGGCTGGGCATAAAAGTCAGGGCAGAGCCATCTATTGCTTACATTTGCTTC
TGGGATCCAGATCTTTCGAAGCTAGCGCTACCGGTCGCCACCATGGTGAGCAAGGGCGAGGAGCTGTTCA
CCGGGGTGGTGCCCATCCTGGTCGAGCTGGACGGCGACGTAAACGGCCACAAGTTCAGCGTGTCCGGCGA
GGGCGAGGGCGATGCCACCTACGGCAAGCTGACCCTGAAGCTGATCTGCACCACCGGCAAGCTGCCCGTG
CCCTGGCCCACCCTCGTGACCACCCTGGGCTACGGCGTGCAGTGCTTCGCCCGCTACCCCGACCACATGA
AGCAGCACGACTTCTTCAAGTCCGCCATGCCCGAAGGCTACGTCCAGGAGCGCACCATCTTCTTCAAGGA
CGACGGCAACTACAAGACCCGCGCCGAGGTGAAGTTCGAGGGCGACACCCTGGTGAACCGCATCGAGCTG
AAGGGCATCGACTTCAAGGAGGACGGCAACATCCTGGGGCACAAGCTGGAGTACAACTACAACAGCCACA
ACGTCTATATCACCGCCGACAAGCAGAAGAACGGCATCAAGGCCAACTTCAAGATCCGCCACAACATCGA
GGACGGCGGCGTGCAGCTCGCCGACCACTACCAGCAGAACACCCCCATCGGCGACGGCCCCGTGCTGCTG
CCCGACAACCACTACCTGAGCTACCAGTCCAAGCTGAGCAAAGACCCCAACGAGAAGCGCGATCACATGG
TCCTGCTGGAGTTCGTGACCGCCGCCGGGATCACTCTCGGCATGGACGAGCTGTACAAGTAAGTCGACGG
CGCGCCGCGGCCGCGAATTCGATATCATAATCAACCTCTGGATTACAAAATTTGTGAAAGATTGACTGGT
ATTCTTAACTATGTTGCTCCTTTTACGCTATGTGGATACGCTGCTTTAATGCCTTTGTATCATGCTATTG
CTTCCCGTATGGCTTTCATTTTCTCCTCCTTGTATAAATCCTGGTTAGTTCTTGCCACGGCGGAACTCAT
CGCCGCCTGCCTTGCCCGCTGCTGGACAGGGGCTCGGCTGTTGGGCACTGACAATTCCGTGGCTCGAGAG
ATCTTCGACTGTGCCTTCTAGTTGCCAGCCATCTGTTGTTTGCCCCTCCCCCGTGCCTTCCTTGACCCTG
GAAGGTGCCACTCCCACTGTCCTTTCCTAATAAAATGAGGAAATTGCATCGCATTGTCTGAGTAGGTGTC
ATTCTATTCTGGGGGGTGGGGTGGGGCAGGACAGCAAGGGGGAGGATTGGGAAGACAATAGCAGGCATGA
GATCTCACGTGCGGACCGAGCGGCCGCAGGAACCCCTAGTGATGGAGTTGGCCACTCCCTCTCTGCGCGC
TCGCTCGCTCACTGAGGCCGGGCGACCAAAGGTCGCCCGACGCCCGGGCTTTGCCCGGGCGGCCTCAGTG
AGCGAGCGAGCGCGCAGCTGCCTGCAGGGGCGCCTGATGCGGTATTTTCTCCTTACGCATCTGTGCGGTA
TTTCACACCGCATA
[95 nt withheld, positions 1905-1999]
T
[46 nt withheld, positions 2001-2046]
C
[141 nt withheld, positions 2048-2188]
CCTTTGACGTTGGAGTCCACGTTCTTT
[37 nt withheld, positions 2216-2252]
ACTCTATCTCGGGCTATTCTTTTGATTTATAAGGGATTTTGCCGATTTCGGTCTATTGGTTAAAAAATGA
GCTGATTTAACAAAAATTTAACGCGAATTTTAACAAAATATTAACGTTTACAATTTTATGGTGCACTCTC
AGTACAATCTGCTCTGATGCCGCATAGTTAAGCCAGCCCCGACACCCGCCAACACCCGCTGACGCGCCCT
GACGGGCTTGTCTGCTCCCGGCATCCGCTTACAGACAAGCTGTGACCGTCTCCGGGAGCTGCATGTGTCA
GAGGTTTTCACCGTCATCACCGAAACGCGCGAGACGAAAGGGCCTCGTGATACGCCTATTTTTATAGGTT
AATGTCATGATAATAATGGTTTCTTAGACGTCAGGTGGCACTTTTCGGGGAAATGTGCGCGGAACCCCTA
TTTGTTTATTTTTCTAAATACATTCAAATATGTATCCGCTCATGAGACAATAACCCTGATAAATGCTTCA
ATAATATTGAAAAAGGAAGAGTATGAGTATTCAACATTTCCGTGTCGCCCTTATTCCCTTTTTTGCGGCA
TTTTGCCTTCCTGTTTTTGCTCACCCAGAAACGCTGGTGAAAGTAAAAGATGCTGAAGATCAGTTGGGTG
CACGAGTGGGTTACATCGAACTGGATCTCAACAGCGGTAAGATCCTTGAGAGTTTTCGCCCCGAAGAACG
TTTTCCAATGATGAGCACTTTTAAAGTTCTGCTATGTGGCGCGGTATTATCCCGTATTGACGCCGGGCAA
GAGCAACTCGGTCGCCGCATACACTATTCTCAGAATGACTTGGTTGAGTACTCACCAGTCACAGAAAAGC
ATCTTACGGATGGCATGACAGTAAGAGAATTATGCAGTGCTGCCATAACCATGAGTGATAACACTGCGGC
CAACTTACTTCTGACAACGATCGGAGGACCGAAGGAGCTAACCGCTTTTTTGCACAACATGGGGGATCAT
GTAACTCGCCTTGATCGTTGGGAACCGGAGCTGAATGAAGCCATACCAAACGACGAGCGTGACACCACGA
TGCCTGTAGCAATGGCAACAACGTTGCGCAAACTATTAACTGGCGAACTACTTACTCTAGCTTCCCGGCA
ACAATTAATAGACTGGATGGAGGCGGATAAAGTTGCAGGACCACTTCTGCGCTCGGCCCTTCCGGCTGGC
TGGTTTATTGCTGATAAATCTGGAGCCGGTGAGCGTGGGTCTCGCGGTATCATTGCAGCACTGGGGCCAG
ATGGTAAGCCCTCCCGTATCGTAGTTATCTACACGACGGGGAGTCAGGCAACTATGGATGAACGAAATAG
ACAGATCGCTGAGATAGGTGCCTCACTGATTAAGCATTGGTAACTGTCAGACCAAGTTTACTCATATATA
CTTTAGATTGATTTAAAACTTCATTTTTAATTTAAAAGGATCTAGGTGAAGATCCTTTTTGATAATCTCA
TGACCAAAATCCCTTAACGTGAGTTTTCGTTCCACTGAGCGTCAGACCCCGTAGAAAAGATCAAAGGATC
TTCTTGAGATCCTTTTTTTCTGCGCGTAATCTGCTGCTTGCAAACAAAAAAACCACCGCTACCAGCGGTG
GTTTGTTTGCCGGATCAAGAGCTACCAACTCTTTTTCCGAAGGTAACTGGCTTCAGCAGAGCGCAGATAC
CAAATACTGTTCTTCTAGTGTAGCCGTAGTTAGGCCACCACTTCAAGAACTCTGTAGCACCGCCTACATA
CCTCGCTCTGCTAATCCTGTTACCAGTGGCTGCTGCCAGTGGCGATAAGTCGTGTCTTACCGGGTTGGAC
TCAAGACGATAGTTACCGGATAAGGCGCAGCGGTCGGGCTGAACGGGGGGTTCGTGCACACAGCCCAGCT
TGGAGCGAACGACCTACACCGAACTGAGATACCTACAGCGTGAGCTATGAGAAAGCGCCACGCTTCCCGA
AGGGAGAAAGGCGGACAGGTATCCGGTAAGCGGCAGGGTCGGAACAGGAGAGCGCACGAGGGAGCTTCCA
GGGGGAAACGCCTGGTATCTTTATAGTCCTGTCGGGTTTCGCCACCTCTGACTTGAGCGTCGATTTTTGT
GATGCTCGTCAGGGGGGCGGAGCCTATGGAAAAACGCCAGCAACGCGGCCTTTTTACGGTTCCTGGCCTT
TTGCTGGCCTTTTGCTCACATGTCCTGCAGGCAGCTGCGCGCTCGCTCGCTCACTGAGGCCGCCCGGGCG
TCGGGCGACCTTTGGTCGCCCGGCCTCAGTGAGCGAGCGAGCGCGCAGAGAGGGAGTGGCCAACTCCATC
ACTAGGGGTTCCTGCGGCCGCAGCCCTGGGCCTTCCTCAGTCATGAGGAGTGGACAGTGCTTGCTCAGTT
AGAGAAGATCTCTCCACTTCAATTGACCTCGTAGCAGTCTCACAAAGGCAAACCTAGAAGCTAACTAATG
GGCATGTGCACGCCTTTGTGGAGCAATAGTGTCTCTCCAGGCAATTACTAATGCTTGTCAGGTTGGCAAT
CAAAGCTAACCATCACAAATGTCAACGTCAAGGTATTTTGGTTTGTTCCAACAGTTTATTTTTGGAGTAG
GTTGTGAATCCTGTTCAGATGGTTAAG
Features (pLannotate 1.2.2; 14 found; start..end, strand, type, name):
    463..1179    +  CDS            SYFP2: SYFP2 is a basic (constitutively fluorescent) yellow fluorescent protein published in 2006, derived from Aequorea victoria. It is reported to be a very rapidly-maturing monomer with moderate acid sensitivity.
   1219..1376    +  misc_feature   WPRE (fragment): woodchuck hepatitis virus posttranscriptional regulatory element
   1382..1462    +  misc_feature   WPRE (fragment): woodchuck hepatitis virus posttranscriptional regulatory element
   1479..1590    +  polyA_signal   bGH poly(A) signal: bovine growth hormone polyadenylation signal
   1708..1848    +  repeat_region  AAV2 ITR: inverted terminal repeat of adeno-associated virus serotype 2 inverted
   1853..1904    -  misc_feature   bom (fragment): basis of mobility region from pBR322
   1923..2378    +  rep_origin     f1 ori (sequence partly withheld): f1 bacteriophage origin of replication; arrow indicates direction of (+) strand synthesis
   2379..2428    -  misc_feature   bom (fragment): basis of mobility region from pBR322
   2530..2565    -  CDS            rop (fragment): Rop protein, which maintains plasmids at low copy number; rop
   2660..2764    +  promoter       AmpR promoter: bla
   2765..3625    +  CDS            AmpR: β-lactamase; bla; confers resistance to ampicillin, carbenicillin, and related antibiotics
   3796..4384    +  rep_origin     ori: high-copy-number ColE1/pMB1/pBR322/pUC origin of replication
   4457..4484    +  repeat_region  AAV2 ITR (fragment): inverted terminal repeat of adeno-associated virus serotype 2 inverted
   4513..4540    +  repeat_region  AAV2 ITR (fragment): inverted terminal repeat of adeno-associated virus serotype 2 inverted
