[The description below was written by a language model from this plasmid's Addgene catalogue record and pLannotate feature annotations shown in this document.]
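Description:
AiP1925 - pAAV-AiE2553m-minBG-SYFP2-WPRE3-BGHpA is an AAV transfer plasmid built on a pAAV2 backbone, intended for packaging recombinant adeno-associated virus that reports the activity of a candidate brain-cell enhancer. In bacteria it is maintained through a high-copy ColE1/pUC-type origin and selected with ampicillin via the β-lactamase gene and its native promoter. An f1 phage origin and short remnants of pBR322 bom and rop sequences are also present in the backbone. The sequenced plasmid is 4,869 nt. The feature table identifies one complete AAV2 inverted terminal repeat downstream of the cassette, while the opposite ITR is recognised only as two short fragments. That could reflect the difficulty of sequencing and annotating these hairpin-forming repeats rather than a true deletion, but the record does not resolve this.

Between the ITRs, the AiE2553m enhancer is placed upstream of a minimal beta-globin promoter (minBG), which has little activity by itself and so makes transcription depend on the enhancer. Neither the enhancer nor the minimal promoter is annotated in the feature table, but they presumably lie in the unannotated region upstream of the SYFP2 coding sequence. SYFP2, a fast-maturing monomeric yellow fluorescent protein derived from Aequorea victoria, serves as the reporter. It is followed by WPRE3, a shortened woodchuck hepatitis virus posttranscriptional element (annotated as two WPRE fragments) that boosts transcript expression while saving packaging space, and by the bovine growth hormone polyadenylation signal. The construct is designed to drive AAV-mediated transgene expression in specific populations of brain cells, and belongs to a collection of enhancer AAVs for genetic access to cortical cell types. The record does not state which cell population AiE2553m targets.
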