Addgene plasmid #230740: AiP1925 - pAAV-AiE2553m-minBG-SYFP2-WPRE3-BGHpA
Purpose: AiE2553m is an enhancer sequence, designed to drive AAV-mediated transgene expression in specific populations of brain cells
Depositing lab: Allen Institute for Brain Science & Bosiljka Tasic. Depositing organization: Allen Institute. Publication: A suite of enhancer AAVs and transgenic mouse lines for genetic access to cortical cell types. Ben-Simon Y, Hooper M, Narayan S, Daigle TL, Dwivedi D, Way SW, Oster A, Stafford DA, Mich JK, Taormina MJ, Martinez RA, Opitz-Araya X, Roth JR, Alexander JR, Allen S, Amster A, Arbuckle J, Ayala A, Baker PM, Bakken TE, Barcelli T, Barta S, Bendrick J, Bertagnolli D, Bielstein C, Bishwakarma P, Bowlus J, Boyer G, Brouner K, Casian B, Casper T, Chakka AB, Chakrabarty R, Chance RK, Chavan S, Clark M, Colbert K, Collman F, Daniel S, Departee M, DiValentin P, Donadio N, Dotson N, Egdorf T, Fliss T, Gabitto M, Garcia J, Gary A, Gasperini M, Gloe J, Goldy J, Gore BB, Graybuck L, Greisman N, Haeseleer F, Halterman C, Haradon Z, Hastings SD, Helback O, Ho W, Hockemeyer D, Huang C, Huff S, Hunker A, Johansen N, Jones D, Juneau Z, Kalmbach B, Kannan M, Khem S, Kussick E, Kutsal R, Larsen R, Lee C, Lee AY, Leibly M, Lenz GH, Li S, Liang E, Lusk N, Madigan Z, Malloy J, Malone J, McCue R, Melchor J, Mollenkopf T, Moosman S, Morin E, Newman D, Ng L, Ngo K, Omstead V, Otto S, Oyama A, Pena N, Pham T, Phillips E, Pom CA, Potekhina L, Ransford S, Ray PL, Rette D, Reynoldson C, Rimorin C, Rocha D, Ruiz A, Sanchez REA, Sawyer L, Sedeno-Cortes A, Sevigny JP, Shapovalova N, Shepard N, Shulga L, Sigler AR, Siverts L, Soliman S, Somasundaram S, Staats B, Stewart K, Szelenyi E, Tieu M, Trader C, Tran A, van Velthoven CTJ, Walker M, Wang Y, Weed N, Wirthlin M, Wood T, Wynalda B, Yao Z, Zhou T, Ariza J, Dee N, Reding M, Ronellenfitch K, Mufti S, Sunkin SM, Smith KA, Esposito L, Waters J, Thyagarajan B, Yao S, Lein ES, Zeng H, Levi BP, Ngai J, Ting JT, Tasic B. Cell. 2025 May 16:S0092-8674(25)00513-6. doi: 10.1016/j.cell.2025.05.002. PubMed 40403729.
Backbone
  Vector backbone: pAAV2
  Vector type: AAV
Growth in bacteria
  Bacterial resistance: Ampicillin, 100 μg/mL
  Growth temperature: 37°C
  Growth strain: NEB Stable
  Copy number: High Copy
Gene/Insert
  Gene/Insert name: SYFP2
  Species: Synthetic
  Promoter: minBG
  Cloning method: Gibson Cloning
Terms and licenses: Academic/Nonprofit Terms; Industry Terms: Not Available to Industry
How to cite: AiP1925 - pAAV-AiE2553m-minBG-SYFP2-WPRE3-BGHpA was a gift from Allen Institute for Brain Science & Bosiljka Tasic (Addgene plasmid # 230740 ; http://n2t.net/addgene:230740 ; RRID:Addgene_230740)
